Addgene plasmid #133235: pOPS0385
Purpose: Reporter plasmid for R. leguminosarum suitable for experiments in environments where there is no antibiotic selection present.
Depositing lab: Philip Poole. Depositing organization: University of Oxford. Publication: Optimizing Rhizobium-legume symbioses by simultaneous measurement of rhizobial competitiveness and N2 fixation in nodules. Mendoza-Suarez MA, Geddes BA, Sanchez-Canizares C, Ramirez-Gonzalez RH, Kirchhelle C, Jorrin B, Poole PS. Proc Natl Acad Sci U S A. 2020 May 5;117(18):9822-9831. doi: 10.1073/pnas.1921225117. Epub 2020 Apr 21. PubMed 32317381.
Backbone
  Vector backbone: pOGG026 (Addgene ID 113992)
  Vector type: Bacterial Expression
Growth in bacteria
  Bacterial resistance: Kanamycin, 50 μg/mL
  Growth temperature: 37°C
  Growth strain: DH5alpha
  Copy number: Low Copy
Gene/Insert
  Gene/Insert name: constructed with NoP (pOGG113), gusA (pOGG083) and T-pharma (pOGG003)
  Species: Synthetic
  Mutation: Domesticated for Golden Gate cloning
  Cloning method: Unknown
Terms and licenses: Academic/Nonprofit Terms; Industry Terms: Not Available to Industry
Depositor comments: NoP-gusA-pOGG026.
How to cite: pOPS0385 was a gift from Philip Poole (Addgene plasmid # 133235 ; http://n2t.net/addgene:133235 ; RRID:Addgene_133235)
