[The description below was written by a language model from this plasmid's Addgene catalogue record and pLannotate feature annotations shown in this document.]
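Description:
pOPS0385 is a low-copy, broad-host-range bacterial reporter plasmid of about 8.2 kb, built on the pOGG026 backbone for use in Rhizobium leguminosarum. It replicates from the IncP (RK2-type) oriV, activated by the plasmid-encoded TrfA protein, and carries an IncP oriT so it can be mobilised by conjugation from E. coli into rhizobia when transfer functions are supplied in trans. Selection is by kanamycin, conferred by the aphA1 (nptI) aminoglycoside phosphotransferase gene. The backbone also contains the RK2 par region. This comprises the parDE toxin-antitoxin pair, which kills or arrests daughter cells that lose the plasmid, and the annotated parA and parB partition genes. These stability functions fit the stated purpose of a reporter that is retained in environments where no antibiotic selection can be applied. Short annotated fragments of a Tn5 transposase gene and a CloDF13 origin are probably backbone remnants, not functional parts.

The payload was assembled from three Golden Gate-domesticated modules, recorded as NoP, gusA and the T-pharma terminator. The gusA (uidA) gene encodes E. coli β-glucuronidase, a widely used enzymatic reporter, and is followed by rrnB T1 and lambda t0 terminators. A second rrnB T1 terminator lies upstream of the cassette in the circular map and probably insulates it from read-through transcription. The record does not define "NoP", and no promoter is annotated in the roughly 160 bp before the GUS coding sequence. The name may indicate a promoterless module, which would make this a background or control construct, but the record does not confirm that reading. The associated publication concerns measuring rhizobial competitiveness and nitrogen fixation in legume nodules.
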