Features (pLannotate 1.2.2; 14 found; start..end, strand, type, name):
    162..1967    +  CDS            GUS: β-glucuronidase; uidA (or gusA) from E. coli
   1981..2067    +  terminator     rrnB T1 terminator: Escherichia coli rrnB; transcription terminator T1 from the E. coli rrnB gene
   2160..2254    +  terminator     lambda t0 terminator: transcription terminator from phage lambda
   2364..3176    +  CDS            aphA1: KKA1_ECOLX - Also known as nptI. Protein inferred from homology: Swiss-Prot protein existence level 3. Resistance to kanamycin and structurally-related aminoglycosides, including amikacin. From Escherichia coli.
   3330..3438    +  oriT           oriT: incP origin of transfer
   3499..4647    -  CDS            trfA: trans-acting replication protein that binds to and activates oriV
   4699..4980    -  CDS            tnpA (fragment): TN5P_ECOLX - Also known as tnp. Experimental evidence at protein level: Swiss-Prot protein existence level 1. Mediates transposition of transposon Tn5 by a 'cut and paste' mechanism. First, the monomeric transposase binds the 19 bp inverted DNA repeats flanking the transposon. Then, dimerization of the DNA- bound transposase creates a synaptic DNA complex. After nicking of the first DNA strand, excision of the transposon proceeds through a series of intermediates. The transposase then mediates the insertion of the transposon at a new site by strand transfer. The activity of the wild- type tran
   5040..5571    -  rep_origin     oriV: incP origin of replication
   5627..5662    -  rep_origin     CloDF13 ori (fragment): Plasmids containing the CloDF13 (CDF) origin of replication can be propagated in E. coli cells that contain additional plasmids with compatible origins.
   5786..6094    -  CDS            parE: PARE_ECOLX - Experimental evidence at protein level: Swiss-Prot protein existence level 1. Toxin component of a type II toxin-antitoxin (TA) system involved in plasmid partition. Acts by inhibiting DNA gyrase, converting supercoiled plasmid DNA into a singly cleaved linear form in an ATP-dependent fashion. To do so it probably interacts with one of the gyrase subunits. Gyrase inhibition is prevented by antitoxin ParD, and is reversed in vitro by incubation with ParD. In cells that have lost the plasmid filamentation and growth inhibition occur; this is suppressed when ParD is supplied in trans
   6094..6342    -  CDS            parD: PARD_ECOLX - Experimental evidence at protein level: Swiss-Prot protein existence level 1. Antitoxin component of a type II toxin-antitoxin (TA) system involved in plasmid partition. Inhibits the anti-DNA gyrase activity of toxin ParE; reverses and restores gyrase catalytic activity in vitro. The parDE operon alone is capable of stabilizing an RK2-derived minireplicon under defined growth conditions in several different Gram- negative bacteria. It does so by the post-segregational killing (PSK) of plasmid-free cells, also referred to as a plasmid addiction system. Binds its own promoter, autor
   6471..7313    +  CDS            parB: PARB4_ECOLX - Protein predicted: Swiss-Prot protein existence level 4. Involved in plasmid partition. From Escherichia coli.
   7277..7933    +  CDS            parA: PARA4_ECOLX - Protein inferred from homology: Swiss-Prot protein existence level 3. Involved in plasmid partition. From Escherichia coli.
   8093..8179    -  terminator     rrnB T1 terminator: Escherichia coli rrnB; transcription terminator T1 from the E. coli rrnB gene
>Addgene plasmid #133235 | pOPS0385 | addgene full sequence | sequence record 287549 | Addgene NGS Result
TGCCGAATTCGGATCCGGAGCATCCTCCCTAATGCGCACTCTGTGGTCTCAGGAGCATCCTCCCTAATGC
GCCTTGCGCACGGTTGTAGTCAGAGTCCGCGGTGGGGGTACCCTCGAGGGATCCGTTTAAACGAATTCAG
GCTTGGAGGATACGAATGGTCCGTCCTGTAGAAACCCCAACCCGTGAAATCAAAAAACTCGACGGCCTGT
GGGCATTCAGTCTGGATCGCGAAAACTGTGGAATTGATCAGCGTTGGTGGGAAAGCGCGTTACAAGAAAG
CCGGGCAATTGCTGTGCCAGGCAGTTTTAACGATCAGTTCGCCGATGCAGATATTCGTAATTATGCGGGC
AACGTCCGGTATCAGCGCGAAGTCTTTATACCGAAAGGTTGGGCAGGCCAGCGTATCGTGCTGCGTTTCG
ATGCGGTCACTCATTACGGCAAAGTGTGGGTCAATAATCAGGAAGTGATGGAGCATCAGGGCGGCTATAC
GCCATTTGAAGCCGATGTCACGCCGTATGTTATTGCCGGGAAAAGTGTACGTATCACCGTTTGTGTGAAC
AACGAACTGAACTGGCAGACTATCCCGCCGGGAATGGTGATTACCGACGAAAACGGCAAGAAAAAGCAGT
CTTACTTCCATGATTTCTTTAACTATGCCGGAATCCATCGCAGCGTAATGCTCTACACCACGCCGAACAC
CTGGGTGGACGATATCACCGTGGTGACGCATGTCGCGCAAGACTGTAACCACGCGTCTGTTGACTGGCAG
GTGGTGGCCAATGGTGATGTCAGCGTTGAACTGCGTGATGCGGATCAACAGGTGGTTGCAACTGGACAAG
GCACTAGCGGGACTTTGCAAGTGGTGAATCCGCACCTCTGGCAACCGGGTGAAGGTTATCTCTATGAACT
GTGCGTCACAGCCAAAAGCCAGACAGAGTGTGATATCTACCCGCTTCGCGTCGGCATCCGGTCAGTGGCA
GTGAAGGGCGAACAGTTCCTGATTAACCACAAACCGTTCTACTTTACTGGCTTTGGTCGTCATGAAGATG
CGGACTTGCGTGGCAAAGGATTCGATAACGTGCTGATGGTGCACGACCACGCATTAATGGACTGGATTGG
GGCCAACTCCTACCGTACCTCGCATTACCCTTACGCTGAAGAGATGCTCGACTGGGCAGATGAACATGGC
ATCGTGGTGATTGATGAAACTGCTGCTGTCGGCTTTAACCTCTCTTTAGGCATTGGTTTCGAAGCGGGCA
ACAAGCCGAAAGAACTGTACAGCGAAGAGGCAGTCAACGGGGAAACTCAGCAAGCGCACTTACAGGCGAT
TAAAGAGCTGATAGCGCGTGACAAAAACCACCCAAGCGTGGTGATGTGGAGTATTGCCAACGAACCGGAT
ACCCGTCCGCAAGGTGCACGGGAATATTTCGCGCCACTGGCGGAAGCAACGCGTAAACTCGACCCGACGC
GTCCGATCACCTGCGTCAATGTAATGTTCTGCGACGCTCACACCGATACCATCAGCGATCTCTTTGATGT
GCTGTGCCTGAACCGTTATTACGGATGGTATGTCCAAAGCGGCGATTTGGAAACGGCAGAGAAGGTACTG
GAAAAAGAACTTCTGGCCTGGCAGGAGAAACTGCATCAGCCGATTATCATCACCGAATACGGCGTGGATA
CGTTAGCCGGGCTGCACTCAATGTACACCGACATGTGGAGTGAAGAGTATCAGTGTGCATGGCTGGATAT
GTATCACCGCGTCTTTGATCGCGTCAGCGCCGTCGTCGGTGAACAGGTATGGAATTTCGCCGATTTTGCG
ACCTCGCAAGGCATATTGCGCGTTGGCGGTAACAAGAAAGGGATCTTCACTCGCGACCGCAAACCGAAGT
CGGCGGCTTTTCTGCTGCAAAAACGCTGGACTGGCATGAACTTCGGTGAAAAACCGCAGCAGGGAGGCAA
ACAATGAGCTTCCCAGGCATCAAATAAAACGAAAGGCTCAGTCGAAAGACTGGGCCTTTCGTTTTATCTG
TTGTTTGTCGGTGAACGCTCTCCTGAGTAGGACAAATCCGCCGGGAGCGGATTTGAACGTTGCGAAGCAA
CGGCCCGGAGGGTGGCGGGCAGGACGCCCGCCATAAACTGCCAGGGAATTCCGCTCTTGGACTCCTGTTG
ATAGATCCAGTAATGACCTCAGAACTCCATCTGGATTTGTTCAGAACGCTCGGTTGCCGCCGGGCGTTTT
TTATTGGTGAGAATCCAGGCAATTGTGTCTCAAAATCTCTGATGTTACATTGCACAAGATAAAAATATAT
CATCATGAACAATAAAACTGTCTGCTTACATAAACAGTAATACAAGGGGTGTTATGAGCCATATTCAGCG
TGAAACGAGCTGTAGCCGTCCGCGTCTGAACAGCAACATGGATGCGGATCTGTATGGCTATAAATGGGCG
CGTGATAACGTGGGTCAGAGCGGCGCGACCATTTATCGTCTGTATGGCAAACCGGATGCGCCGGAACTGT
TTCTGAAACATGGCAAAGGCAGCGTGGCGAACGATGTGACCGATGAAATGGTGCGTCTGAACTGGCTGAC
CGAATTTATGCCGCTGCCGACCATTAAACATTTTATTCGCACCCCGGATGATGCGTGGCTGCTGACCACC
GCGATTCCGGGCAAAACCGCGTTTCAGGTGCTGGAAGAATATCCGGATAGCGGCGAAAACATTGTGGATG
CGCTGGCCGTGTTTCTGCGTCGTCTGCATAGCATTCCGGTGTGCAACTGCCCGTTTAACAGCGATCGTGT
GTTTCGTCTGGCCCAGGCGCAGAGCCGTATGAACAACGGCCTGGTGGATGCGAGCGATTTTGATGATGAA
CGTAACGGCTGGCCGGTGGAACAGGTGTGGAAAGAAATGCATAAACTGCTGCCGTTTAGCCCGGATAGCG
TGGTGACCCACGGCGATTTTAGCCTGGATAACCTGATTTTCGATGAAGGCAAACTGATTGGCTGCATTGA
TGTGGGCCGTGTGGGCATTGCGGATCGTTATCAGGATCTGGCCATTCTGTGGAACTGCCTGGGCGAATTT
AGCCCGAGCCTGCAAAAACGTCTGTTTCAGAAATATGGCATTGATAATCCGGATATGAACAAACTGCAAT
TTCATCTGATGCTGGATGAATTTTTCTAATAATTAATTGAACTACTTTTCCGCTGCATAACCCTGCTTCG
GGGTCATTATAGCGATTTTTTCGGTATATCCATCCTTTTTCGCACGATATACAGGATTTTGCCAAAGGGT
TCGTGTAGACTTTCCTTGGTGTATCCAACGGCGTCAGCCGGGCAGGATAGGTGAAGTAGGCCCACCCGCG
AGCGGGTGTTCCTTCTTCACTGTCCCTTATTCGCACCTGGCGGTGCTCAACGGGAATCCTGCTCTGCGAG
GCTGGCCGTAGGCCGGCCGCGATGCAGGTGGCTGCTGAACCCCCAGCCGGAACTGACCCCACAAGGCCCT
AGCGTTTGCAATGCACCAGGTCATCATTGACCCAGGCGTGTTCCACCAGGCCGCTGCCTCGCAACTCTTC
GCAGGCTTCGCCGACCTGCTCGCGCCACTTCTTCACGCGGGTGGAATCCGATCCGCACATGAGGCGGAAG
GTTTCCAGCTTGAGCGGGTACGGCTCCCGGTGCGAGCTGAAATAGTCGAACATCCGTCGGGCCGTCGGCG
ACAGCTTGCGGTACTTCTCCCATATGAATTTCGTGTAGTGGTCGCCAGCAAACAGCACGACGATTTCCTC
GTCGATCAGGACCTGGCAACGGGACGTTTTCTTGCCACGGTCCAGGACGCGGAAGCGGTGCAGCAGCGAC
ACCGATTCCAGGTGCCCAACGCGGTCGGACGTGAAGCCCATCGCCGTCGCCTGTAGGCGCGACAGGCATT
CCTCGGCCTTCGTGTAATACCGGCCATTGATCGACCAGCCCAGGTCCTGGCAAAGCTCGTAGAACGTGAA
GGTGATCGGCTCGCCGATAGGGGTGCGCTTCGCGTACTCCAACACCTGCTGCCACACCAGTTCGTCATCG
TCGGCCCGCAGCTCGACGCCGGTGTAGGTGATCTTCACGTCCTTGTTGACGTGGAAAATGACCTTGTTTT
GCAGCGCCTCGCGCGGGATTTTCTTGTTGCGCGTGGTGAACAGGGCAGAGCGGGCCGTGTCGTTTGGCAT
CGCTCGCATCGTGTCCGGCCACGGCGCAATATCGAACAAGGAAAGCTGCATTTCCTTGATCTGCTGCTTC
GTGTGTTTCAGCAACGCGGCCTGCTTGGCTTCGCTGACCTGTTTTGCCAGGTCCTCGCCGGCGGTTTTTC
GCTTCTTGGTCGTCATAGTTCCTCGCGTGTCGATGGTCATCGACTTCGCCAAACCTGCCGCCTCCTGTTC
GAGCCGACGCGAACGCTCCACGGCGGCCGATGGCGCGGGCAGGGCAGGGGGAGCCAGTTGCACGCTGTCG
CGCTCGATCTTGGCCGTAGCTTGCTGGACTATCGAGCCGACGGACTGGAAGGTTTCGCGGGGCGCACGCA
TGACGGTGCGGCTTGCGATGGTTTCGGCATCCTCGGCGGAAAACCCCGCGTCGATCAGTTCTTGCCTGTA
TGCCTTCCGGTCAAACGTCCGATTCATTCACCCTCCTTGCGGGATTGCCCCGGAATTAATTCCCCGGATC
GATCCGTCGATCTTGATCCCCTGCGCCATCAGATCCTTGGCGGCAAGAAAGCCATCCAGTTTACTTTGCA
GGGCTTCCCAACCTTACCAGAGGGCGCCCCAGCTGGCAATTCCGGTTCGCTTGCTGTCCATAAAACCGCC
CAGTCTAGCTATCGCCATGTAAGCCCACTGCAAGCTACCTGCTTTCTCTTTGCGCTTGCGTTTTCCCTTG
TCCAGATAGCCCAGTAGCTGACATTCATCCGGGGTCAGCACCGTTTCTGCGGACTGGCTTTCTACGTGGC
TGCCATTTTTGGGGTGAGGCCGTTCGCGGCCGAGGGGCGCAGCCCCTGGGGGGATGGGAGGCCCGCGTTA
GCGGGCCGGGAGGGTTCGAGAAGGGGGGGCACCCCCCTTCGGCGTGCGCGGTCACGCGCACAGGGCGCAG
CCCTGGTTAAAAACAAGGTTTATAAATATTGGTTTAAAAGCAGGTTAAAAGACAGGTTAGCGGTGGCCGA
AAAACGGGCGGAAACCCTTGCAAATGCTGGATTTTCTGCCTGTGGACAGCCCCTCAAATGTCAATAGGTG
CGCCCCTCATCTGTCAGCACTCTGCCCCTCAAGTGTCAAGGATCGCGCCCCTCATCTGTCAGTAGTCGCG
CCCCTCAAGTGTCAATACCGCAGGGCACTTATCCCCAGGCTTGTCCACATCATCTGTGGGAAACTCGCGT
AAAATCAGGCGTTTTCGCCGATTTGCGAGGCTGGCCAGCTCCACGTCGCCGGCCGAAATCGAGCCTGCCC
CTCATCTGTCAACGCCGCGCCGGGTGAGTCGGCCCCTCAAGTGTCAACGTCCGCCCCTCATCTGTCAGTG
AGGGCCAAGTTTTCCGCGAGGTATCCACAACGCCGGCGGCCCTACATGGCTCTGCTGTAGTGAGTGGGTT
GCGCTCCGGCAGCGGTCCTGATCCCCCGCAGAAAAAAAGGATCTCAAGAAGATCCTTTGATCTTTTCTAC
ATTACTGCATGAGCTTGTGGAAGTGTGCTGAGCATAAATGATTCTCCTAGCTGTTCTTTGGGTAAGTACG
CCATCAGGACGTTGTGAGTGGCGCGATTTTTAGCGGCTGAAATCAGCCCTTGAGCCTGTCGGCAAGTCGC
GTCATGAGGTCCATGCGCTCATGCAGGATCGCCACGACCAACGCGGGTTCGCCCGCACGCGGCAGGCAAA
AAACGTAGTGGTGTTCGCAGCGGGCCATCCGCAGCGCGGGAAAGAGTTCGCTCATGTCCTTAAACGGGCC
TTCGCCGGCGGCAAGCCTGGCTATGCCCTGTTCCAGCTTAGCGATATAGCGGCGCACCTGCGCCGCGCCC
CACTCCCGGCGCGTGTAGCGGATGATGCCGCGTAGATCGGCTTCGGCCTCAGCCGTGAGGATGTAGGCCG
TCAAGCGCGATCCCCGCTGAGTTCTTCATCAAGAATTTCGCCGACGCTCTTGGTGGACACCTTGCCGGCA
AGCCCATCGTTGATGCGGTTCCCCAGCATGGTTTTCAGTTCCTGCCATGCCTGATCGGCATCAGCGTCAC
CGGGGAACAGACGTTCGAGGGCGTATTGCTTAATGGTCTTGCCCTGCAAGGCGGCCAGGGCTTTCAGGCT
CTGGTGCTGCTGGTCCGTCATGTCGATTGTCAGGCGGCTCATTGGATAACCTCCATAAAATACACGTAAC
CACATTAGCACATATGTGGGCGTGAGGCTACAGCGCGAGGCGCATTAAGGTCGGGAAAATGCGCTAGGCG
CATTTAAATTGCGTATTGCTGTAATGCGCCATGCCGGCTAGACTAGGCCCAAATGGGTATACCCAATTTG
ACCAAGGGGGACGCGATGAGGGCGGCCAAGCACTACCGACAACTTCTATCCATCGACTTCAACATCGAGG
CGCTGGCCTTCGTGCCTGGACCCGACGGCACACGCGGCCGGCGCATCCACGTCCTGGGGCGCGAGGTCCG
CGACCGGCCCGGCCTGGTCGAGTACCTTTCGCCGGCGTTCGGCTCGCGGGTGGCGCTGGACGGCTACTGC
AAGGCCAATTTCGATGCAGTGCTGCACCTGGCGTACCCCGATCATCAGCAATGGGGCCACGCATGAAGCG
CCGAAGCTACGCCATGCTGCGCGCCGCTGCCGCGCTGGCCGTCCTGGTCGTTGCCTCGCCGGCATGGGCC
GAGCTGCGCGGCGAGGTCGTGCGCATCATCGACGGCGACACCATCGACGTGCTGGTAGACAAGCAGCCGG
TGCGCGTGCGCCTGGTGGACATTGACGCGCCGGAAAAGCGGCAAGCCTTCGGCGAACGTGCGCGCCAGGC
GCTGGCCGGCATGGTGTTCCGCCGGCACGTCCTGGTCGACGAGAAGGACACCGACCGTTACGGCCGCACG
CTGGGCACCGTCTGGGTCAACATGGAGCTGGCCAGCCGGCCGCCGCAGCCGCGCAACGTCAACGCCGCGA
TGGTTCACCAGGGCATGGCGTGGGCCTATCGCTTCCACGGCCGCGCGGCCGACCCTGAAATGCTGCGGCT
CGAACAGGAGGCGCGAGGCAAGCGCGTCGGCCTCTGGTCCGATCCGCACGCCGTCGAGCCGTGGAAATGG
CGACGCGAGAGCAACAACCGGAGGGACGAAGGTTGAAGGTCGCCCGCATCTACCTGCGCGCCAGTACGGA
CGAGCAGAATCTTGAACGCCAGGAGAGCCTTGTAGCGGCCACGCGGGCCGCCGGGTACTACGTCGCCGGC
ATCTACCGCGAGAAGGCGTCCGGCGCACGCGCCGACCGGCCCGAGCTGCTGCGCATGATCGCGGACCTGC
AACCTGGTGAAGTCGTCGTTGCGGAGAAGATCGACCGCATCAGCCGCTTGCCGTTGGCCGAGGCCGAGCG
CCTGGTTGCGTCGATCCGGGCCAAAGGGGCCAAGCTGGCCGTGCCTGGCGTGGTGGACCTGTCGGAGCTG
GCCGCCGAGGCGAACGGAGTGGCGAAAATCGTTCTGGAATCCGTCCAGGACATGCTTTTGAAGCTCGCCT
TGCAGATGGCCCGCGACGACTACGAGGATCGGCGCGAGCGTCAACGTCAGGGTGTCCAGTTGGCGAAGGC
CGCCGGCCGCTACACCGGCCGCAAACGTGACGCCGGCATGCACGACCGCATCATCACGCTTCGCTCCGGC
GGATCGAGCATTGCCAAGACGGCCAAGCTGGTCGGATGCAGCCCGAGCCAGGTCAAACGAGTGTGGGCGG
CCTGGAACGCGCAGCAGCAAAAATAAAGCCGGGCAGTGCCCGGCTTTTCTCACCTTTTCGCGTCCCGCAG
GGCCGCTGCGAGCGCCCTACCTAGATCCTCGCTTTCCCCCTCGGTGTAGTCCGGCCAGGGCACGAAGGGC
GCGGATGCGAACCTGTTGAGCAGGTCAGATCTAGGGCGGCGGATTTGTCCTACTCAGGAGAGCGTTCACC
GACAAACAACAGATAAAACGAAAGGCCCAGTCTTTCGACTGAGCCTTTCGTTTTATTTGATGCC
